Addgene plasmid #105678: pAAV_hSyn1-SIO-stGtACR1-FusionRed
Purpose: Expresses a soma-targeted GtACR1 in Cre-expressing neurons
Depositing lab: Ofer Yizhar. Publication: High-efficiency optogenetic silencing with soma-targeted anion-conducting channelrhodopsins. Mahn M, Gibor L, Patil P, Cohen-Kashi Malina K, Oring S, Printz Y, Levy R, Lampl I, Yizhar O. Nat Commun. 2018 Oct 8;9(1):4125. doi: 10.1038/s41467-018-06511-8. PubMed 30297821.
Backbone
  Vector backbone: pAAV
  Backbone manufacturer: Invitrogen
  Backbone size w/o insert (bp): 4606
  Total vector size (bp): 6469
  Modifications to backbone: directional Cre-Lox sites
  Vector type: Mammalian Expression, AAV
Growth in bacteria
  Bacterial resistance: Ampicillin, 100 μg/mL
  Growth temperature: 37°C
  Growth strain: NEB Stable
  Growth instructions: Use recA deficient growth strain to prevent homologous recombination.
  Copy number: High Copy
Gene/Insert
  Gene/Insert name: stGtACR1 (alt name: soma-targeted Guillardia theta anion-conducting channelrhodopsin 1)
  Species: Synthetic; Guillardia theta
  Insert size (bp): 1851
  Promoter: hSyn1
  Tag / fusion protein: FusionRed (N terminal on insert); Kv2.1 (C terminal on insert)
  Cloning method: Ligation Independent Cloning
  Sequencing primers: 5′ CAGCGCTGCCTCAGTCTGC; 3′ CACATAGCGTAAAAGGAGCAAC
Terms and licenses: Academic/Nonprofit Terms; Industry Terms: Not Available to Industry
How to cite: pAAV_hSyn1-SIO-stGtACR1-FusionRed was a gift from Ofer Yizhar (Addgene plasmid # 105678 ; http://n2t.net/addgene:105678 ; RRID:Addgene_105678) For viral preps, please replace (Addgene plasmid # 105678) in the above sentence with: (Addgene viral prep # 105678-AAV5)
