[The description below was written by a language model from this plasmid's Addgene catalogue record and pLannotate feature annotations shown in this document.]
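Description:
pAAV_hSyn1-SIO-stGtACR1-FusionRed is an adeno-associated virus transfer plasmid of about 6.5 kb, built on a pAAV backbone, for Cre-dependent expression of an inhibitory optogenetic tool in neurons. It is maintained in bacteria through a high-copy ColE1/pUC-type origin with ampicillin resistance (β-lactamase), and it also carries an f1 phage origin. The expression cassette is flanked by AAV2 inverted terminal repeats, which allow it to be packaged into recombinant AAV particles. The feature table detects the left ITR only as short fragments, whereas the right one is annotated in full.

Between the ITRs, the human synapsin I promoter provides neuron-specific transcription, and a WPRE followed by the human growth hormone polyadenylation signal enhances transcript stability and processing. The payload is a soma-targeted version of GtACR1, the anion-conducting channelrhodopsin 1 of Guillardia theta. It sits in reverse orientation between oppositely oriented mutant lox sites (lox71 and lox66). Cre recombinase inverts the cassette into the sense orientation, and because recombination between the left-element and right-element mutants yields a doubly mutated, poorly recognised site, the inversion is effectively one-way. This is the single-floxed inverted open reading frame (SIO) design.

The annotated coding parts on the minus strand are a short KCNJ2 (Kir2.1) fragment, FusionRed as a red fluorescent reporter, and a Kv2.1 (Kcnb1) fragment at the C terminus that restricts the fusion to the soma. The opsin itself is not annotated, but it presumably occupies the unlabelled interval upstream of these elements. That order places FusionRed downstream of the opsin, although the catalogue lists it as an N-terminal tag. The construct is used for light-driven silencing of Cre-defined neuronal populations.
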