Features (pLannotate 1.2.2; 18 found; start..end, strand, type, name):
     12..39      +  repeat_region  AAV2 ITR (fragment): inverted terminal repeat of adeno-associated virus serotype 2 inverted
     68..95      +  repeat_region  AAV2 ITR (fragment): inverted terminal repeat of adeno-associated virus serotype 2 inverted
    175..622     +  promoter       hSyn promoter: human synapsin I promoter; confers neuron-specific expression (Kügler et al., 2003)
    636..669     +  protein_bind   lox71: Left element (LE) mutant of loxP (Araki et al., 2010). Cre-mediated recombination occurs in the 8-bp core sequence (GCATACAT). Cre recombinase
    682..876     -  CDS            Kcnb1 (fragment): KCNB1_RAT - Experimental evidence at protein level: Swiss-Prot protein existence level 1. Voltage-gated potassium channel that mediates transmembrane potassium transport in excitable membranes, primarily in the brain, but also in the pancreas and cardiovascular system. Contributes to the regulation of the action potential (AP) repolarization, duration and frequency of repetitive AP firing in neurons, muscle cells and endocrine cells and plays a role in homeostatic attenuation of electrical excitability throughout the brain (PubMed:10024359, PubMed:10618149, PubMed:12451110, PubMed:17379638, Pu
    877..1572    -  CDS            FusionRed: FusionRed is a basic (constitutively fluorescent) red fluorescent protein published in 2012, derived from Entacmaea quadricolor. It has low acid sensitivity.
   1576..1635    -  CDS            KCNJ2 (fragment): KCNJ2_HUMAN - Also known as IRK1. Experimental evidence at protein level: Swiss-Prot protein existence level 1. Probably participates in establishing action potential waveform and excitability of neuronal and muscle tissues. Inward rectifier potassium channels are characterized by a greater tendency to allow potassium to flow into the cell rather than out of it. Their voltage dependence is regulated by the concentration of extracellular potassium; as external potassium is raised, the voltage range of the channel opening shifts to more positive voltages. The inward rectification is mainly due t
   2539..2572    -  protein_bind   lox66: Right element (RE) mutant of loxP (Araki et al., 2010). Cre-mediated recombination occurs in the 8-bp core sequence (GCATACAT). Cre recombinase
   2585..3173    +  misc_feature   WPRE: woodchuck hepatitis virus posttranscriptional regulatory element
   3205..3681    +  polyA_signal   hGH poly(A) signal: human growth hormone polyadenylation signal
   3721..3861    +  repeat_region  AAV2 ITR: inverted terminal repeat of adeno-associated virus serotype 2 inverted
   3866..3917    -  misc_feature   bom (fragment): basis of mobility region from pBR322
   3936..4391    +  rep_origin     f1 ori (sequence partly withheld): f1 bacteriophage origin of replication; arrow indicates direction of (+) strand synthesis
   4392..4441    -  misc_feature   bom (fragment): basis of mobility region from pBR322
   4543..4578    -  CDS            rop (fragment): Rop protein, which maintains plasmids at low copy number; rop
   4673..4777    +  promoter       AmpR promoter: bla
   4778..5638    +  CDS            AmpR: β-lactamase; bla; confers resistance to ampicillin, carbenicillin, and related antibiotics
   5809..6397    +  rep_origin     ori: high-copy-number ColE1/pMB1/pBR322/pUC origin of replication
>Addgene plasmid #105678 | pAAV_hSyn1-SIO-stGtACR1-FusionRed | addgene full sequence | sequence record 204254 | Addgene NGS Result
CCTGCAGGCAGCTGCGCGCTCGCTCGCTCACTGAGGCCGCCCGGGCGTCGGGCGACCTTTGGTCGCCCGG
CCTCAGTGAGCGAGCGAGCGCGCAGAGAGGGAGTGGCCAACTCCATCACTAGGGGTTCCTGCGGCCGCAC
GCGTGTGTCTAGACTGCAGAGGGCCCTGCGTATGAGTGCAAGTGGGTTTTAGGACCAGGATGAGGCGGGG
TGGGGGTGCCTACCTGACGACCGACCCCGACCCACTGGACAAGCACCCAACCCCCATTCCCCAAATTGCG
CATCCCCTATCAGAGAGGGGGAGGGGAAACAGGATGCGGCGAGGCGCGTGCGCACTGCCAGCTTCAGCAC
CGCGGACAGTGCCTTCGCCCCCGCCTGGCGGCGCGCGCCACCGCCGCCTCAGCACTGAAGGCGCGCTGAC
GTCACTCGCCGGTCCCCCGCAAACTCCCCTTCCCGGCCACCTTGGTCGCGTCCGCGCCGCCGCCGGCCCA
GCCGGACCGCACCACGCGAGGCGCGAGATAGGGGGGCACGGGCGCGACCATCTGCGCTGCGGCGCCGGCG
ACTCAGCGCTGCCTCAGTCTGCGGTGGGCAGCGGAGGAGTCGTGTCGTGCCTGAGAGCGCAGTCGAGAAG
GTACCTACCGTTCGTATAGCATACATTATACGAAGTTATGAATTCTTACTTAAACCGCGTAGCCTCTGGA
AAATCGGTGGCGCATGAGATAAAAGAGTCAATAGAACTCATGGACCTCATGTCGATCACGCCCTCTGTTC
TTGCAGGAAGAGGTGCCACAGGGGAGGGCATTGAGGACATTTCCAGCTCCTCAGGGGGTTTACTCTGGGG
GGCCATCTCTTTGGTGTTCAGAATAGGCTGGGACTGTTTACCTCCATCACCAGCGCCACCAGTAGAGTAT
CTGGCCACAGCCACCTCGTGCTGCTCGACGTATGTCTCATCGTCGGCCTCCTTGATTCTTTCCAGTCTGT
GGTCCACGTTGTAGACGCCGGGCATCTTGAGGTTCGTAGCGGGTTTCTTGGATCTGTATGTTGTCTCAAG
GTTGCAGATCAGGTGTCCTCCTCCCACGAGCTTCAGAGCCATGTCACATGCGCCTTCCAGTCCTCCGTCA
GCAGGGTACATCGTCTCGGTGGAGGCCTCCCAGCCGAGTGTTTTCTTCTGCATCACAGGGCCGTTGGCTG
GGAAGTTCACCCCTCTAACCTTGACGTTGTAGATGAGGCAGCCGTCCTGGAGGCTGGTGTCCTGGGTAGC
GGTCAGCACGCCCCCGTCTTCGTATGTGGTGACTCTCTCCCATGTGAAGCCCTCAGGGAAGGACTGCTTA
AAGAAGTCGGGGATGCCCGGAGGGTGCTTGATGAAGGTTCTGCTGCCGTACATGAAGCTGGTAGCCAGGA
TGTCGAAGGCGAAGGGGAGAGGGCCGCCCTCGACGACCTTGATTCTCATGGTCTGGGTGCCCTCGTAGGG
CTTGCCTTCGCCCTCGGATGTGCACTTGAAGTGGTGGTTGTTCACGGTGCCCTCCATGTACAGCTTCATG
GGCATGTTCTCCTTAATCAGCTCGCTCACCATCACCACGTTGATGTCGATCTGGTCCAGGGGGATGTACT
CGCCCTCGCTGGTGATCCTGCTCTTGGCGGCGGTTTCCCCAGCCCGAGCATCCTCATATCGTTCAGTATT
GCCTTTCTCCAGATCCTGTTCATATTCGGGCATCAGTGTCCCATCGACATTGCGTCCTTTCACGTAATCT
CGGTCCCACTTGCCGTTCAGCAGTCCCCAGGTAGTAGCCCACAGCAGGATTCCATAGGTATTTTTGCACA
GTGCGTCGCCCAGCAGGTACAGCACAGAGGAAGTGTTCTCAGACATAATGCAAGCCCCTGTGCTTGAAAA
ACTCCACAGGATAGGATAGGCCATCCAGCTCACGTAGAACACGATTCTCATCAGTTTCAGCCTTTCGACC
ACCTTCAGTGACATGGGACTTCCGATGGTCTGAAAATCATGAATAGTGATGGCAAAAATGGCGAATGCGA
CCACCATCTCAAAGATAAAGAAAATACTAGAGATGAAACAGTACAGCCACACGTGCAGGGGGTCCAGGAC
CACGGAGGCAGTGATTCCGAACACTGTGCAGATGCTGCTGGCGGCAATCATCATGGGATTCAGTGGAATG
GATTTGTACTTCACCAGGGCCATGTTGCTCACCAGGCCCAGCATGATTGGACATGTGCACAGCCAACTTG
CCATTCTAGCCCAAGGCAGATACTTCCCATTTGCCACTCGAATGTATCCGTTGCCTGTGAAAGCCAGTGA
ATAGGTGATCATTTCTGTGGTTGGCAGGTAGATGGCCTCCCAAGGCACTTTGGGTGCCCTAGTGACCATA
AAGAACACCTGGCAGGCGCTCACCACGGCCATGACCAGCTGCACGTACTTGATGCCGTCCAGGGTAATCA
GGCTCTTTTCGACGCAAAACTGGTTCTCTCTGCTCCACTCTCCATAGATGGCTGGGTCACAAGTAATGCT
GCTCATGGTGGCGGATCCTACCGTTCGTATAATGTATGCTATACGAAGTTATAAGCTTATCGATAATCAA
CCTCTGGATTACAAAATTTGTGAAAGATTGACTGGTATTCTTAACTATGTTGCTCCTTTTACGCTATGTG
GATACGCTGCTTTAATGCCTTTGTATCATGCTATTGCTTCCCGTATGGCTTTCATTTTCTCCTCCTTGTA
TAAATCCTGGTTGCTGTCTCTTTATGAGGAGTTGTGGCCCGTTGTCAGGCAACGTGGCGTGGTGTGCACT
GTGTTTGCTGACGCAACCCCCACTGGTTGGGGCATTGCCACCACCTGTCAGCTCCTTTCCGGGACTTTCG
CTTTCCCCCTCCCTATTGCCACGGCGGAACTCATCGCCGCCTGCCTTGCCCGCTGCTGGACAGGGGCTCG
GCTGTTGGGCACTGACAATTCCGTGGTGTTGTCGGGGAAATCATCGTCCTTTCCTTGGCTGCTCGCCTAT
GTTGCCACCTGGATTCTGCGCGGGACGTCCTTCTGCTACGTCCCTTCGGCCCTCAATCCAGCGGACCTTC
CTTCCCGCGGCCTGCTGCCGGCTCTGCGGCCTCTTCCGCGTCTTCGCCTTCGCCCTCAGACGAGTCGGAT
CTCCCTTTGGGCCGCCTCCCCGCATCGATACCGAGCGCTGCTCGAGAGATCTACGGGTGGCATCCCTGTG
ACCCCTCCCCAGTGCCTCTCCTGGCCCTGGAAGTTGCCACTCCAGTGCCCACCAGCCTTGTCCTAATAAA
ATTAAGTTGCATCATTTTGTCTGACTAGGTGTCCTTCTATAATATTATGGGGTGGAGGGGGGTGGTATGG
AGCAAGGGGCAAGTTGGGAAGACAACCTGTAGGGCCTGCGGGGTCTATTGGGAACCAAGCTGGAGTGCAG
TGGCACAATCTTGGCTCACTGCAATCTCCGCCTCCTGGGTTCAAGCGATTCTCCTGCCTCAGCCTCCCGA
GTTGTTGGGATTCCAGGCATGCATGACCAGGCTCAGCTAATTTTTGTTTTTTTGGTAGAGACGGGGTTTC
ACCATATTGGCCAGGCTGGTCTCCAACTCCTAATCTCAGGTGATCTACCCACCTTGGCCTCCCAAATTGC
TGGGATTACAGGCGTGAACCACTGCTCCCTTCCCTGTCCTTCTGATTTTGTAGGTAACCACGTGCGGACC
GAGCGGCCGCAGGAACCCCTAGTGATGGAGTTGGCCACTCCCTCTCTGCGCGCTCGCTCGCTCACTGAGG
CCGGGCGACCAAAGGTCGCCCGACGCCCGGGCTTTGCCCGGGCGGCCTCAGTGAGCGAGCGAGCGCGCAG
CTGCCTGCAGGGGCGCCTGATGCGGTATTTTCTCCTTACGCATCTGTGCGGTATTTCACACCGCATA
[95 nt withheld, positions 3918-4012]
T
[46 nt withheld, positions 4014-4059]
C
[141 nt withheld, positions 4061-4201]
CCTTTGACGTTGGAGTCCACGTTCTTT
[37 nt withheld, positions 4229-4265]
ACTCTATCTCGGGCTATTCTTTTGATTTATAAGGGATTTTGCCGATTTCGGTCTATTGGTTAAAAAATGA
GCTGATTTAACAAAAATTTAACGCGAATTTTAACAAAATATTAACGTTTACAATTTTATGGTGCACTCTC
AGTACAATCTGCTCTGATGCCGCATAGTTAAGCCAGCCCCGACACCCGCCAACACCCGCTGACGCGCCCT
GACGGGCTTGTCTGCTCCCGGCATCCGCTTACAGACAAGCTGTGACCGTCTCCGGGAGCTGCATGTGTCA
GAGGTTTTCACCGTCATCACCGAAACGCGCGAGACGAAAGGGCCTCGTGATACGCCTATTTTTATAGGTT
AATGTCATGATAATAATGGTTTCTTAGACGTCAGGTGGCACTTTTCGGGGAAATGTGCGCGGAACCCCTA
TTTGTTTATTTTTCTAAATACATTCAAATATGTATCCGCTCATGAGACAATAACCCTGATAAATGCTTCA
ATAATATTGAAAAAGGAAGAGTATGAGTATTCAACATTTCCGTGTCGCCCTTATTCCCTTTTTTGCGGCA
TTTTGCCTTCCTGTTTTTGCTCACCCAGAAACGCTGGTGAAAGTAAAAGATGCTGAAGATCAGTTGGGTG
CACGAGTGGGTTACATCGAACTGGATCTCAACAGCGGTAAGATCCTTGAGAGTTTTCGCCCCGAAGAACG
TTTTCCAATGATGAGCACTTTTAAAGTTCTGCTATGTGGCGCGGTATTATCCCGTATTGACGCCGGGCAA
GAGCAACTCGGTCGCCGCATACACTATTCTCAGAATGACTTGGTTGAGTACTCACCAGTCACAGAAAAGC
ATCTTACGGATGGCATGACAGTAAGAGAATTATGCAGTGCTGCCATAACCATGAGTGATAACACTGCGGC
CAACTTACTTCTGACAACGATCGGAGGACCGAAGGAGCTAACCGCTTTTTTGCACAACATGGGGGATCAT
GTAACTCGCCTTGATCGTTGGGAACCGGAGCTGAATGAAGCCATACCAAACGACGAGCGTGACACCACGA
TGCCTGTAGCAATGGCAACAACGTTGCGCAAACTATTAACTGGCGAACTACTTACTCTAGCTTCCCGGCA
ACAATTAATAGACTGGATGGAGGCGGATAAAGTTGCAGGACCACTTCTGCGCTCGGCCCTTCCGGCTGGC
TGGTTTATTGCTGATAAATCTGGAGCCGGTGAGCGTGGGTCTCGCGGTATCATTGCAGCACTGGGGCCAG
ATGGTAAGCCCTCCCGTATCGTAGTTATCTACACGACGGGGAGTCAGGCAACTATGGATGAACGAAATAG
ACAGATCGCTGAGATAGGTGCCTCACTGATTAAGCATTGGTAACTGTCAGACCAAGTTTACTCATATATA
CTTTAGATTGATTTAAAACTTCATTTTTAATTTAAAAGGATCTAGGTGAAGATCCTTTTTGATAATCTCA
TGACCAAAATCCCTTAACGTGAGTTTTCGTTCCACTGAGCGTCAGACCCCGTAGAAAAGATCAAAGGATC
TTCTTGAGATCCTTTTTTTCTGCGCGTAATCTGCTGCTTGCAAACAAAAAAACCACCGCTACCAGCGGTG
GTTTGTTTGCCGGATCAAGAGCTACCAACTCTTTTTCCGAAGGTAACTGGCTTCAGCAGAGCGCAGATAC
CAAATACTGTTCTTCTAGTGTAGCCGTAGTTAGGCCACCACTTCAAGAACTCTGTAGCACCGCCTACATA
CCTCGCTCTGCTAATCCTGTTACCAGTGGCTGCTGCCAGTGGCGATAAGTCGTGTCTTACCGGGTTGGAC
TCAAGACGATAGTTACCGGATAAGGCGCAGCGGTCGGGCTGAACGGGGGGTTCGTGCACACAGCCCAGCT
TGGAGCGAACGACCTACACCGAACTGAGATACCTACAGCGTGAGCTATGAGAAAGCGCCACGCTTCCCGA
AGGGAGAAAGGCGGACAGGTATCCGGTAAGCGGCAGGGTCGGAACAGGAGAGCGCACGAGGGAGCTTCCA
GGGGGAAACGCCTGGTATCTTTATAGTCCTGTCGGGTTTCGCCACCTCTGACTTGAGCGTCGATTTTTGT
GATGCTCGTCAGGGGGGCGGAGCCTATGGAAAAACGCCAGCAACGCGGCCTTTTTACGGTTCCTGGCCTT
TTGCTGGCCTTTTGCTCACATGT
