>Addgene plasmid #105678 | pAAV_hSyn1-SIO-stGtACR1-FusionRed | depositor partial sequence | sequence record 201106 | hSyn1-end-fwd.
NNNNNNNNNNNNNNNNGTGTCGTGCCTGAGAGCGCAGTCGAGAAGGTACCTACCGTTCGTATAGCATACA
TTATACGAAGTTATGAATTCTTACTTAAACCGCGTAGCCTCTGGAAAATCGGTGGCGCATGAGATAAAAG
AGTCAATAGAACTCATGGACCTCATGTCGATCACGCCCTCTGTTCTTGCAGGAAGAGGTGCCACAGGGGA
GGGCATTGAGGACATTTCCAGCTCCTCAGGGGGTTTACTCTGGGGGGCCATCTCTTTGGTGTTCAGAATA
GGCTGGGACTGTTTACCTCCATCACCAGCGCCACCAGTAGAGTATCTGGCCACAGCCACCTCGTGCTGCT
CGACGTATGTCTCATCGTCGGCCTCCTTGATTCTTTCCAGTCTGTGGTCCACGTTGTAGACGCCGGGCAT
CTTGAGGTTCGTAGCGGGTTTCTTGGATCTGTATGTTGTCTCAAGGTTGCAGATCAGGTGTCCTCCTCCC
ACGAGCTTCAGAGCCATGTCACATGCGCCTTCCAGTCCTCCGTCAGCAGGGTACATCGTCTCGGTGGAGG
CCTCCCAGCCGAGTGTTTTCTTCTGCATCACAGGGCCGTTGGCTGGGAAGTTCACCCCTCTAACCTTGAC
GTTGTAGATGAGGCAGCCGTCCTGGAGGCTGGTGTCCTGGGTAGCGGTCAGCACGCCCCCGTCTTCGTAT
GTGGTGACTCTCTCCCATGTGAAGCCCTCAGGGAAGGACTGCTTAAAGAAGTCGGGGATGCCCGGAGGGT
GCTTGATGAANGTTCTGCTGCCGTACATGAAGCTGGTAGCNAGGATGTCGAAGGCGAAGGGGAGAGGGCC
GCCCTCGACGANCTTGANTCTCATGGTCTGGGTGCCCTCGTAGGGCTTGNCTTCGCCCTCGGNTGTGCAC
TNGAAGTGGNNGNTNGNTNACGGNGCCCTCCATGTACAGCTTCATGGGNATGNTNNNCTTNANNAGNTCG
NNNANCNTCACCACGTNGATGTCNANCTNGNNCAGGGGNNNNNNCTNNNNCCNTCGNNNNNNNNNCCTGN
NNNNGNNGNNNNTNCCNANNNNNNNNNNNNNNNNNNNNNNNANTNTGNCTTTNNNNNNANNNCNNNNTNN
NNNNNNNTNNNNNNNNTNNNNNTNNNNNNTTNNNNTNANNNNGNNNNNNNNNGNTNNNNANNNNNNNNNN
NANNNNNNNNNNNNNNNNNNGNNNNNNNTTTNNNNNNN
