>Addgene plasmid #105678 | pAAV_hSyn1-SIO-stGtACR1-FusionRed | depositor partial sequence | sequence record 201107 | WPRE-start-rev.
NNNNNNNNNNNNNNNNNNNNNTNNNNNNATTTTGTAATCCAGAGGTTGATTATCGATAAGCTTATAACTT
CGTATAGCATACATTATACGAACGGTAGGATCCGCCACCATGAGCAGCATTACTTGTGACCCAGCCATCT
ATGGAGAGTGGAGCAGAGAGAACCAGTTTTGCGTCGAAAAGAGCCTGATTACCCTGGACGGCATCAAGTA
CGTGCAGCTGGTCATGGCCGTGGTGAGCGCCTGCCAGGTGTTCTTTATGGTCACTAGGGCACCCAAAGTG
CCTTGGGAGGCCATCTACCTGCCAACCACAGAAATGATCACCTATTCACTGGCTTTCACAGGCAACGGAT
ACATTCGAGTGGCAAATGGGAAGTATCTGCCTTGGGCTAGAATGGCAAGTTGGCTGTGCACATGTCCAAT
CATGCTGGGCCTGGTGAGCAACATGGCCCTGGTGAAGTACAAATCCATTCCACTGAATCCCATGATGATT
GCCGCCAGCAGCATCTGCACAGTGTTCGGAATCACTGCCTCCGTGGTCCTGGACCCCCTGCACGTGTGGC
TGTACTGTTTCATCTCTAGTATTTTCTTTATCTTTGAGATGGTGGTCGCATTCGCCATTTTTGCCATCAC
TATTCATGATTTTCAGACCATCGGAAGTCCCATGTCACTGAAGGTGGTCGAAAGGCTGAAACTGATGAGA
ATCGTGTTCTACGTGAGCTGGATGGCCTATCCTATCCTGTGGAGTTTTTCAAGCACAGGGGCTTGCATTA
TGTCTGAGAACACTTCCTCTGTGCTGTACCTGCTGGGCGACGCACTGTGCAAAAATACCTATGGAATNCN
TGCTGTGGGCTACTACCTGGGGACTGCTGAACGGCAAGTGGGACCGANATTACGTGAAAGGACGCAATGT
CGATGGNACACTGATGCCCGAATATGAACANGNATCTNGNNNAAAGGCNNTACTGNAACGATNTGANNAT
GCTNGNNNGGGNAAANCNNNNNNNNNNNNNNNNNNCANCNNNNAGGGNNANNNCNNCCCCNNNNNNNNNC
GANNTCANNNNGNNANNNNNANNNNNNTGNNNNNNNNANNATNNNNNNNANNNNNNCNTGNNGNNNNCNN
NNNNNNNNNNNNNNNNNNNNNNNNNNNNNNNNNNNNNNNNNNNNNNNNNNNNNNNNNNNNNNNNNNNNCN
NN
