>Addgene plasmid #105678 | pAAV_hSyn1-SIO-stGtACR1-FusionRed | depositor partial sequence | sequence record 201108 | FusionRed-end-rev.
NNNNNNNNNNNNTCTGGNNCAGNNNNTNGTGCTGCTCGACGTATGTCTNATCGTCGGCCTCCTTGATTCT
TTCNNGTCTGTGGTCCACGTTGTAGACGCCGGGCATCTTGAGGTTCGTAGCGGGTTTCTTGGATCTGTAT
GTTGTCTCAAGGTTGCAGATCAGGTGTCCTCCTCCCACGAGCTTCAGAGCCATGTCACATGCGCCTTCCA
GTCCTCCGTCAGCAGGGTACATCGTCTCGGTGGAGGCCTCCCAGCCGAGTGTTTTCTTCTGCATCACAGG
GCCGTTGGCTGGGAAGTTCACCCCTCTAACCTTGACGTTGTAGATGAGGCAGCCGTCCTGGAGGCTGGTG
TCCTGGGTAGCGGTCAGCACGCCCCCGTCTTCGTATGTGGTGACTCTCTCCCATGTGAAGCCCTCAGGGA
AGGACTGCTTAAAGAAGTCGGGGATGCCCGGAGGGTGCTTGATGAAGGTTCTGCTGCCGTACATGAAGCT
GGTAGCCAGGATGTCGAAGGCGAAGGGGAGAGGGCCGCCCTCGACGACCTTGATTCTCATGGTCTGGGTG
CCCTCGTAGGGCTTGCCTTCGCCCTCGGNTGTGCACTTGAAGTGGTGGTTGTTCACGGTGCCCTCCATGT
ACAGCTTCATGGGCATGTTCTCCTTAATCAGCTCGCTCACCATCACCACGTTGATGTCGATCTGGTCCAG
GGGGATGTACTCGCCCTCGCTGGTGATCCTGCTCTTGGCGGCGGTTTCCCCAGCCCGAGCATCCTCATAT
CGTTCAGTATTGCCTTTCTCCAGATCCTGTTCATATTCGGGCATCAGTGTCCCATCGACATTGCGTCCTT
TCACGTAATCTCGGTCCCACTTGCCGTTCAGCAGTCCCCANGTAGTAGCCCNACAGCAGGATTCCATAGG
TATTTTTNCACANNGCGTCGCCCANCAGGTNCAGCACAGANGANNNGNTCTNANNNNTNNTGCNNNCCCC
TGNGCTTGAAAAACTCNNNNNANNNNANANGNNNTNCNGCTNNNNGTNNNNNNNATTCTNNTNANTTNAN
NNTTNNNNNNNCNTNNNNNGNCNTNNNNNTCNNANNNNTNAAANNNTNNNNNNGNNGNNAAAANNNNNNN
NGNNNNNNNNNNNNNNTNNANNNNNNNNNNNNNNNNNNNNNNNNNNNNNNNNNNNNNNNNNNNNNNNNNN
NNNNNNNNNNNNNTNN
