>Addgene plasmid #105678 | pAAV_hSyn1-SIO-stGtACR1-FusionRed | depositor partial sequence | sequence record 201109 | FusionRed-middle-rev.
NNNNNNNNNNNNNNNTNNNNNNNGTGGTGACTCTCTCCNATGTGAAGCCCTCAGGGAAGGACTGCTTAAA
GAAGTCGGGGATGCCCGGANGGTGCTTGATGAAGGTTCTGCTGCCGTACATGAAGCTGGTAGCCAGGATG
TCGAAGGCGAAGGGGAGAGGGCCGCCCTCGACGACCTTGATTCTCATGGTCTGGGTGCCCTCGTAGGGCT
TGCCTTCGCCCTCGGATGTGCACTTGAAGTGGTGGTTGTTCACGGTGCCCTCCATGTACAGCTTCATGGG
CATGTTCTCCTTAATCAGCTCGCTCACCATCACCACGTTGATGTCGATCTGGTCCAGGGGGATGTACTCG
CCCTCGCTGGTGATCCTGCTCTTGGCGGCGGTTTCCCCAGCCCGAGCATCCTCATATCGTTCAGTATTGC
CTTTCTCCAGATCCTGTTCATATTCGGGCATCAGTGTCCCATCGACATTGCGTCCTTTCACGTAATCTCG
GTCCCACTTGCCGTTCAGCAGTCCCCAGGTAGTAGCCCACAGCAGGATTCCATAGGTATTTTTGCACAGT
GCGTCGCCCAGCAGGTACAGCACAGAGGAAGTGTTCTCAGACATAATGCAAGCCCCTGTGCTTGAAAAAC
TCCACAGGATAGGATAGGCCATCCAGCTCACGTAGAACACGATTCTCATCAGTTTCAGCCTTTCGACCAC
CTTCAGTGACATGGGACTTCCGATGGTCTGAAAATCATGAATAGTGATGGCAAAAATGGCGAATGCGACC
ACCATCTCAAAGATAAAGAAAATACTAGAGATGAAACAGTACAGCCACACGTGCNGGGGGTCCAGGACCA
CGGANGCAGTGATTCCGAACACTGTGCAGATGCTGCTGGCGGCAATCATCATGGGATTCAGTGGNANTGG
NTTTGTACTTNNCCAGGGCCATGTTGCTNACCAGNCCAGCATGATTGGNCATGTGCACAGCCNAANTTGC
NNTTCTAGCCCNAGNNNGNNNNTNNCCATTTNCNANTCNANGNATCCGTNGCCTGNNAAAGNCNNTGAAT
NNNNGATCNTTTNNNGNNNNNGNNNNNANNANGNNNTNCCNNNGNNNNNNNGGNNNNCNNNNNNNNCNNN
NNNNNNNNNNNNGNNNNNNNNCNNNNNTNNNNNNNTNNNNNTNNNNNNNCCNNNNNNNNNNNNNNNCNNN
NNNTN
